>Addgene plasmid #173044 | AAV-Camk2-NES-Twitch-GR | addgene full sequence | sequence record 339084 | Addgene NGS Result
GCGTACTATGGTTGCTTTGACGTATGCGGTGTGAAATACCGCACAGATGCGTAAGGAGAAAATACCGCAT
CAGGCGCCCCTGCAGGCAGCTGCGCGCTCGCTCGCTCACTGAGGCCGCCCGGGCAAAGCCCGGGCGTCGG
GCGACCTTTGGTCGCCCGGCCTCAGTGAGCGAGCGAGCGCGCAGAGAGGGAGTGGCCAACTCCATCACTA
GGGGTTCCTGCGGCCGCTCGGTCCGCACGTGGTTACCTACAAAATCAGAAGGACAGGGAAGGGAGCAGTG
GTTCACGCCTGTAATCCCAGCAATTTGGGAGGCCAAGGTGGGTAGATCACCTGAGATTAGGAGTTGGAGA
CCAGCCTGGCCAATATGGTGAAACCCCGTCTCTACCAAAAAAACAAAAATTAGCTGAGCCTGGTCATGCA
TGCCTGGAATCCCAACAACTCGGGAGGCTGAGGCAGGAGAATCGCTTGAACCCAGGAGGCGGAGATTGCA
GTGAGCCAAGATTGTGCCACTGCACTCCAGCTTGGTTCCCAATAGACCCCGCAGGCCCTACAGGTTGTCT
TCCCAACTTGCCCCTTGCTCCATACCACCCCCCTCCACCCCATAATATTATAGAAGGACACCTAGTCAGA
CAAAATGATGCAACTTAATTTTATTAGGACAAGGCTGGTGGGCACTGGAGTGGCAACTTCCAGGGCCAGG
AGAGGCACTGGGGAGGGGTCACAGGGATGCCACCCGTAGATCTCTCGAGCAGCGCTCGGTATCGATGCGG
GGAGGCGGCCCAAAGGGAGATCCGACTCGTCTGAGGGCGAAGGCGAAGACGCGGAAGAGGCCGCAGAGCC
GGCAGCAGGCCGCGGGAAGGAAGGTCCGCTGGATTGAGGGCCGAAGGGACGTAGCAGAAGGACGTCCCGC
GCAGAATCCAGGTGGCAACATAGGCGAGCAGCCAAGGAAAGGACGATGATTTCCCCGACAACACCACGGA
ATTGTCAGTGCCCAACAGCCGAGCCCCTGTCCAGCAGCGGGCAAGGCAGGCGGCGATGAGTTCCGCCGTG
GCAATAGGGAGGGGGAAAGCGAAAGTTCCGGAAAGGAGCTGACAGGTGGTGGCAATGCCCCAACCAGTGG
GGGTTGCGTCAGCAAACACAGTGCACACCACGCCACGTTGCCTGACAACGGGCCACAACTCCTCATAAAG
AGACAGCAACCAGGATTTATACAAGGAGGAGAAAATGAAAGCCATACGGGAAGCAATAGCATGATACAAA
GGCATTAAAGCAGCGTATCCACATAGCGTAAAAGGAGCAACATAGTTAAGAATACCAGTCAATCTTTCAC
AAATTTTGTAATCCAGAGGTTGATTATCGATAAGCTTGATATCGAATTCATTAACCATCTTCGACATTAT
GTCGGATCTTAAAGTTGGCCTTTATCCCATTTTTCTGCTTATCAGCGGTAATATACACATTATGGCTGTT
AAAGTTGTACTCCAACTTGTGCCCCAGTATGTTACCGTCCTCCTTAAAATCAATACCTTTCAGTTCAATT
CGATTAACCAGAGTGTCCCCTTCAAATTTAACCTCGGCTCGGGTTTTATATGTACCATCATCCTTAAAGC
TGATGGTCCTTTCTTGAACATAACCTTCAGGCATTGCAGACTTGAAAAAGTCATGCTGTTTCATGTGGTC
GGGATATCGAGAAAAGCATTGCACGCCGTAGGTGAGGGTCGTTACGAGTGTAGGCCATGGGACGGGCAGT
TTGCCCGTCGTACAGATGAATTTCAGAGTCAGCTTACCATTCGTGGCGTCCCCTTCGCCTTCGCCCCTGA
CGGAGAATTTATGTCCATTTACATCTCCATCAAGCTCTACCAGAATGGGCACTACTCCAGTGAAGAGTTC
TTCACCTTTACTCACCATGCTGCCGCCGGTACCTCCCTTGTACAGCTCATCCATACCGAGAGTGATGCCT
GCGGCAGTCACAAATTCCAGAAGGACCATGTGATCTCTCTTTTCGTTTGGGTCCTTGGAAAGCTTTGATT
GCGTGGAGAGATAATGATTGTCAGGCAAGAGTACAGGTCCATCTCCGATGGGCGTATTTTGTTGGTAATG
ATCAGCCAGTTGAACACTGGCCAGAGGCTGGACATTCTCCACCATCTTCAGGAACTCATCAAAGTCAATC
CTTCCATTTTTGTCTGTGTCTGAATCTCCAAATATCTCATCGACATCTTCATCTGTGAGCTGTTCTCCAG
TAAGGCGGATGATGTCTCCAAATTCCTCCCTGTCGATGAAACCATTTCCATCGAAGTCAAAAATGCGAAA
GCACTCTGATAGCTCTTCTTCGCTAGCATCGGAGTGGCGGCCCTCGGAGCGTTCGTACTGTTCCACCACG
GTGTAGTCCTCGTTGTGGGAGGTGATGTCCAACTTGCGGTCGACGTTGTAGGCGCCGGGCATCTGCACGG
GCTTCTTGGCCTTGTAGGTGGTCTTGAAGTCCGCCAGGTAGCGGCCGCCGTCCTTCAGGCGCAGGGCCAT
CTTAATGTCGCCCTTCAGCACGCCGTCCTCGGGGTACAACCGCTCGGTGGACGCTTCCCAGCCCATTGTC
TTCTTCTGCATTACGGGGCCGTCAGGAGGGAAGTTGGTGCCGCGGAGCTTCACCTTGTAGATCAGGGTGC
CGTCCTCCAGGGAGGTGTCCTGGGTCACGGTCACGGCGCCGCCGTCCTCGAAGTTCATCACGCGCTCCCA
CTTGAAGCCCTCGGGGAAGGACTGCTTATAGTAGTCGGGGATGTCGGCGGGGTGCTTGGTGAAGGCCCTG
GAGCCGTACATGAACTGAGGGGACAGGATGTCCCAGGAGAAGGGCAGGGGGCCACCCTTGGTCACCTTCA
GCTTGGCGGTCTGGGTGCCCTCGTAGGGGCGGCCCTCGCCCTCGCCCTCGATCTCGAACTCGTGGCCGTT
CATGGAGCCCTCCATGTGCACCTTGAACCGCATGAACTCCTTGATCACTGCCTCGCCCTTGCTCACAGAA
CCTCCTCCAGTCTTGTTAATATCAAGTCCAGCCAACTTAAGAGCAAGCTCGTTCTGCAGCATGGTGGCGG
ATCCGGTACCGCTCTAGAGCTGCCCCCAGAACTAGGGGCCACTCGCCTGCCCGTGCTCCTGAGTGCAAAC
GGAGAACCGGCTTGACTGACGAGCTTGGGGCTTCTGAGCAGGGCACTGTGGCTGCTCACAGCCTCGCGAG
CCTTCGTCAGCATCCAGGTCCCCATGGCAACCACCTCCGAAACGCCCTGTTCCCGTTGCCCCGGTAACTG
CCTCCCCAACACCTGCCTGCCTTTCACTTTAAAACCTGCTCCTCTTTGCCCTGGCCTTATATACACAATA
CTGCAGGACTGTGTGGGCCCAGGAGCAAGTGGACCCTGTTCCCCCAGGGTGATGTACTGAGGGGGTTGGA
GAAGGGGATGCGAACAAACTTAGTCCACAAGTGATCATCGCTCTTCCTACCTCCCCCACCTCCAACTATA
GGGCCCTTTTAACAGACGGGATGGGATTAAGTGGGGCAAAGAGGCAGTTGCTATGGTAACGGCTAGTGGG
TGCCACATTCTGGGATGGTCCTTGAGAAAGACAGGATGTAGTTACCCTGGCAACTTCATCTCCTCTGAAG
AGACAGGTATTGCCCCGTTGCCCTGGCAACAGCTGGGTTCTAAGGTTTACAGGGGAAGCTAATTCATCTC
TCCTTCCCTTCCCCCTTGTAGTCTCTGTAATGGTTTCTTTGCTTCCTCTGGGAATTGGTCTGGTTGACTT
GGCCTCTGTCTCTGTCCTTGTTTCTTTCCAGCTCTCCCTGCTTTTTAGCCATTGTGCATATCACACCGCC
ACCTTAGCGTGAGAAGAAGTACCAAACAGACCCAGAATGCTGACGGAATGACTCTGTCTGCTTTCTCACC
CCTATCTGTCACCACTGAGCAGCAGGGCCCCTCCTGAGGCCTCTGCCACAGCTCTCCCCACCCATCCTCC
CAGAGGGACCATGAAGATTTGGTCTCCTGGGGCTCCTGTCCCAGTTTCTGCTTGTGCTTCCCGTCAAGGT
AGGACTGGAGAGAGGCAACTATAATGAGGTGAACGTGGCTGGACTCACCCAGGGCTGGGCGGGTGGTGTA
GATGTACCCTGCCCTGGACTCTTCTTTCCTAAACTCATTGGTCATCTGCCCTAATGAGTTCACTCCTTCT
GTATATCGTACTTGCATGCCCCCAAGGCATGGAATTTAAGATTAGTAATCTGAGTTCAAGTTCTAGCTCT
GACATTTCTGATGTGACCCTGGGCAGGTCACTGAGGAAGCTCTCTGCACCCCCATCTCATTTTCTAGAAA
ATCAGAAGAAGAACCCCATGGAGATGAAGTGACCTAAGGCCATAATGTTAAACGCGTGCGGCCGCAGGAA
CCCCTAGTGATGGAGTTGGCCACTCCCTCTCTGCGCGCTCGCTCGCTCACTGAGGCCGGGCGACCAAAGG
TCGCCCGACGCCCGGGCGGCCTCAGTGAGCGAGCGAGCGCGCAGCTGCCTGCAGGACATGTGAGCAAAAG
GCCAGCAAAAGGCCAGGAACCGTAAAAAGGCCGCGTTGCTGGCGTTTTTCCATAGGCTCCGCCCCCCTGA
CGAGCATCACAAAAATCGACGCTCAAGTCAGAGGTGGCGAAACCCGACAGGACTATAAAGATACCAGGCG
TTTCCCCCTGGAAGCTCCCTCGTGCGCTCTCCTGTTCCGACCCTGCCGCTTACCGGATACCTGTCCGCCT
TTCTCCCTTCGGGAAGCGTGGCGCTTTCTCATAGCTCACGCTGTAGGTATCTCAGTTCGGTGTAGGTCGT
TCGCTCCAAGCTGGGCTGTGTGCACGAACCCCCCGTTCAGCCCGACCGCTGCGCCTTATCCGGTAACTAT
CGTCTTGAGTCCAACCCGGTAAGACACGACTTATCGCCACTGGCAGCAGCCACTGGTAACAGGATTAGCA
GAGCGAGGTATGTAGGCGGTGCTACAGAGTTCTTGAAGTGGTGGCCTAACTACGGCTACACTAGAAGAAC
AGTATTTGGTATCTGCGCTCTGCTGAAGCCAGTTACCTTCGGAAAAAGAGTTGGTAGCTCTTGATCCGGC
AAACAAACCACCGCTGGTAGCGGTGGTTTTTTTGTTTGCAAGCAGCAGATTACGCGCAGAAAAAAAGGAT
CTCAAGAAGATCCTTTGATCTTTTCTACGGGGTCTGACGCTCAGTGGAACGAAAACTCACGTTAAGGGAT
TTTGGTCATGAGATTATCAAAAAGGATCTTCACCTAGATCCTTTTAAATTAAAAATGAAGTTTTAAATCA
ATCTAAAGTATATATGAGTAAACTTGGTCTGACAGTTACCAATGCTTAATCAGTGAGGCACCTATCTCAG
CGATCTGTCTATTTCGTTCATCCATAGTTGCCTGACTCCCCGTCGTGTAGATAACTACGATACGGGAGGG
CTTACCATCTGGCCCCAGTGCTGCAATGATACCGCGAGACCCACGCTCACCGGCTCCAGATTTATCAGCA
ATAAACCAGCCAGCCGGAAGGGCCGAGCGCAGAAGTGGTCCTGCAACTTTATCCGCCTCCATCCAGTCTA
TTAATTGTTGCCGGGAAGCTAGAGTAAGTAGTTCGCCAGTTAATAGTTTGCGCAACGTTGTTGCCATTGC
TACAGGCATCGTGGTGTCACGCTCGTCGTTTGGTATGGCTTCATTCAGCTCCGGTTCCCAACGATCAAGG
CGAGTTACATGATCCCCCATGTTGTGCAAAAAAGCGGTTAGCTCCTTCGGTCCTCCGATCGTTGTCAGAA
GTAAGTTGGCCGCAGTGTTATCACTCATGGTTATGGCAGCACTGCATAATTCTCTTACTGTCATGCCATC
CGTAAGATGCTTTTCTGTGACTGGTGAGTACTCAACCAAGTCATTCTGAGAATAGTGTATGCGGCGACCG
AGTTGCTCTTGCCCGGCGTCAATACGGGATAATACCGCGCCACATAGCAGAACTTTAAAAGTGCTCATCA
TTGGAAAACGTTCTTCGGGGCGAAAACTCTCAAGGATCTTACCGCTGTTGAGATCCAGTTCGATGTAACC
CACTCGTGCACCCAACTGATCTTCAGCATCTTTTACTTTCACCAGCGTTTCTGGGTGAGCAAAAACAGGA
AGGCAAAATGCCGCAAAAAAGGGAATAAGGGCGACACGGAAATGTTGAATACTCATACTCTTCCTTTTTC
AATATTATTGAAGCATTTATCAGGGTTATTGTCTCATGAGCGGATACATATTTGAATGTATTTAGAAAAA
TAAACAAATAGGGGTTCCGCGCACATTTCCCCGAAAAGTGCCACCTGACGTCTAAGAAACCATTATTATC
ATGACATTAACCTATAAAAATAGGCGTATCACGAGGCCCTTTCGTCTCGCGCGTTTCGGTGATGACGGTG
AAAACCTCTGACACATGCAGCTCCCGGAGACGGTCACAGCTTGTCTGTAAGCGGATGCCGGGAGCAGACA
AGCCCGTCAGGGCGCGTCAGCGGGTGTTGGCGGGTGTCGGGGCTGGCTTAACTATGCGGCATCAGAGCAG
ATTGTACTGAGAGTGCACCATAAAATTGTAAACGTTAATATTTTGTTAAAATTCGCGTTAAATTTTTGTT
AAATCAGCTCATTTTTTAACCAATAGACCGAAATCGGCAAAATCCCTTATAAATCAAAAGAATAGCCCGA
GATAGAGT
[37 nt withheld, positions 6729-6765]
AAAGAACGTGGACTCCAACGTCAAAGG
[141 nt withheld, positions 6793-6933]
G
[46 nt withheld, positions 6935-6980]
A
[73 nt withheld, positions 6982-7054]
Features (pLannotate 1.2.2; 18 found; start..end, strand, type, name):
     23..74      +  misc_feature   bom (fragment): basis of mobility region from pBR322
     79..219     -  repeat_region  AAV2 ITR: inverted terminal repeat of adeno-associated virus serotype 2 inverted
    259..735     -  polyA_signal   hGH poly(A) signal: human growth hormone polyadenylation signal
    767..1355    -  misc_feature   WPRE: woodchuck hepatitis virus posttranscriptional regulatory element
   1355..1379    -  misc_feature   MCS (fragment): pBluescript multiple cloning site
   1384..1461    -  CDS            cEGFP (fragment): cEGFP is a basic (constitutively fluorescent) green fluorescent protein published in 2008, derived from Aequorea victoria.
   1474..2115    -  CDS            cEGFP (fragment): cEGFP is a basic (constitutively fluorescent) green fluorescent protein published in 2008, derived from Aequorea victoria.
   2128..2334    -  CDS            TNNC2 (fragment): TNNC2_MELGA - Experimental evidence at protein level: Swiss-Prot protein existence level 1. Troponin is the central regulatory protein of striated muscle contraction. Tn consists of three components: Tn-I which is the inhibitor of actomyosin ATPase, Tn-T which contains the binding site for tropomyosin and Tn-C. The binding of calcium to Tn-C abolishes the inhibitory action of Tn on actin filaments. From Meleagris gallopavo (Wild turkey).
   2320..3006    -  CDS            mScarlet: mScarlet is a basic (constitutively fluorescent) red fluorescent protein published in 2016, derived from synthetic construct. It has moderate acid sensitivity.
   3099..4387    -  promoter       CaMKII promoter: promoter for the mouse calcium/calmodulin-dependent kinase II α subunit
   4441..4468    -  repeat_region  AAV2 ITR (fragment): inverted terminal repeat of adeno-associated virus serotype 2 inverted
   4497..4524    -  repeat_region  AAV2 ITR (fragment): inverted terminal repeat of adeno-associated virus serotype 2 inverted
   4597..5185    -  rep_origin     ori: high-copy-number ColE1/pMB1/pBR322/pUC origin of replication
   5356..6216    -  CDS            AmpR: β-lactamase; bla; confers resistance to ampicillin, carbenicillin, and related antibiotics
   6217..6321    -  promoter       AmpR promoter: bla
   6416..6451    +  CDS            rop (fragment): Rop protein, which maintains plasmids at low copy number; rop
   6553..6602    +  misc_feature   bom (fragment): basis of mobility region from pBR322
   6603..4       -  rep_origin     f1 ori (across the origin) (sequence partly withheld): f1 bacteriophage origin of replication; arrow indicates direction of (+) strand synthesis
