[The description below was written by a language model from this plasmid's Addgene catalogue record and pLannotate feature annotations shown in this document.]
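Description:
AAV-Camk2-NES-Twitch-GR is an adeno-associated virus transfer plasmid for mammalian, neuron-directed expression of a ratiometric, genetically encoded calcium indicator. The catalogue entry lists the backbone as "Lentivirus" with a total size of about 10.9 kb, but the sequenced record is 7,054 nt and its annotation shows no lentiviral elements. Instead it contains AAV2 inverted terminal repeats (one complete, the other detected only as fragments) flanking the expression cassette, consistent with the construct name and the AAV vector type. The backbone and size fields therefore appear inconsistent with the sequence. The plasmid is propagated in bacteria through a high-copy ColE1/pUC-type origin with ampicillin selection (AmpR with its own promoter). It also carries an f1 origin and small remnants of pBR322 bom and rop sequences.

Between the ITRs, the mouse CaMKIIα promoter drives the NES-Twitch-GR insert. This promoter is commonly used to favour expression in excitatory neurons. The annotated coding region reads, in order, mScarlet (red), a troponin C-derived calcium-binding fragment, and an EGFP-like green fluorescent protein. The green protein is detected as two fragments, which may reflect sequence variation or rearrangement relative to the reference. Calcium binding to the troponin C domain changes the FRET efficiency between the green donor and red acceptor, giving a green-red ratiometric readout. The NES in the name indicates a nuclear export signal that keeps the sensor cytoplasmic, although it is not separately annotated. A WPRE and the human growth hormone polyadenylation signal follow the coding sequence to enhance transcript stability and processing. The construct is used to package AAV for calcium imaging in neurons.
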