Addgene plasmid #173044: AAV-Camk2-NES-Twitch-GR
Purpose: TnC-based calcium sensor with green-red FRET pair ratiometric readout
Depositing lab: Yiyang Gong. Publication: Rational engineering of ratiometric calcium sensors with bright green and red fluorescent proteins. Zhang D, Redington E, Gong Y. Commun Biol. 2021 Jul 29;4(1):924. doi: 10.1038/s42003-021-02452-z. PubMed 34326458.
Backbone
  Vector backbone: Lentivirus
  Backbone size w/o insert (bp): 9251
  Total vector size (bp): 10937
  Modifications to backbone: none
  Vector type: Mammalian Expression, AAV
Growth in bacteria
  Bacterial resistance: Ampicillin, 100 μg/mL
  Growth temperature: 37°C
  Growth strain: NEB Stable
  Copy number: High Copy
Gene/Insert
  Gene/Insert name: NES-Twitch-GR
  Insert size (bp): 1686
  Promoter: CamK2
  Cloning method: Restriction Enzyme; 5′ cloning site BamHI (not destroyed); 3′ cloning site EcoRI (not destroyed)
  Sequencing primers: 5′ GTCAAGCCGGTTCTCCGTTTGCACTC; 3′ CAGCGTATCCACATAGCGTAAAAGGAG
Terms and licenses: Academic/Nonprofit Terms; Industry Terms: Not Available to Industry
How to cite: AAV-Camk2-NES-Twitch-GR was a gift from Yiyang Gong (Addgene plasmid # 173044 ; http://n2t.net/addgene:173044 ; RRID:Addgene_173044) For viral preps, please replace (Addgene plasmid # 173044) in the above sentence with: (Addgene viral prep # 173044-AAV2)
